>Addgene plasmid #25229 | WDR5 (2H9N) | depositor partial sequence | sequence record 11703 | Author sequence
ATGGCGACGGAGGAGAAGAAGCCCGAGACCGAGGCCGCCAGAGCACAGCCAACCCCTTCGTCATCCGCCA
CTCAGAGCAAGCCTACACCTGTGAAGCCAAACTATGCTCTAAAGTTCACCCTTGCTGGCCACACCAAAGC
AGTGTCCTCCGTGAAATTCAGCCCGAATGGAGAGTGGCTGGCAAGTTCATCTGCTGATAAACTTATTAAA
ATTTGGGGCGCGTATGATGGGAAATTTGAGAAAACCATATCTGGTCACAAGCTGGGAATATCCGATGTAG
CCTGGTCGTCAGATTCTAACCTTCTTGTTTCTGCCTCAGATGACAAAACCTTGAAGATATGGGACGTGAG
CTCGGGCAAGTGTCTGAAAACCCTGAAGGGACACAGTAATTATGTCTTTTGCTGCAACTTCAATCCCCAG
TCCAACCTTATTGTCTCAGGATCCTTTGACGAAAGCGTGAGGATATGGGATGTGAAAACAGGGAAGTGCC
TCAAGACTTTGCCAGCTCACTCGGATCCAGTCTCGGCCGTTCATTTTAATCGTGATGGATCCTTGATAGT
TTCAAGTAGCTATGATGGTCTCTGTCGCATCTGGGACACCGCCTCGGGCCAGTGCCTGAAGACGCTCATC
GATGACGACAACCCCCCCGTGTCTTTTGTGAAGTTCTCCCCGAACGGCAAATACATCCTGGCCGCCACGC
TGGACAACACTCTGAAGCTCTGGGACTACAGCAAGGGGAAGTGCCTGAAGACGTACACTGGCCACAAGAA
TGAGAAATACTGCATATTTGCCAATTTCTCTGTTACTGGTGGGAAGTGGATTGTGTCTGGCTCAGAGGAT
AACCTTGTTTACATCTGGAACCTTCAGACGAAAGAGATTGTACAGAAACTACAAGGCCACACAGATGTCG
TGATCTCAACAGCTTGTCACCCAACAGAAAACATCATCGCCTCTGCTGCGCTAGAAAATGACAAAACAAT
TAAACTGTGGAAGAGTGACTGC
