>Addgene plasmid #25229 | WDR5 (2H9N) | addgene partial sequence | sequence record 31309 | 25229 with T7
ATTCCCTCTGAATATTTTGTTTACTTTAAGAAGGAGATATACCATGGGCAGCAGCCATCATCATCATCAT
CACAGCAGCGGCCTGGTTCCGCGTGGTAGTATGGCGACGGAGGAGAAGAAGCCCGAGACCGAGGCCGCCA
GAGCACAGCCAACCCCTTCGTCATCCGCCACTCAGAGCAAGCCTACACCTGTGAAGCCAAACTATGCTCT
AAAGTTCACCCTTGCTGGCCACACCAAAGCAGTGTCCTCCGTGAAATTCAGCCCGAATGGAGAGTGGCTG
GCAAGTTCATCTGCTGATAAACTTATTAAAATTTGGGGCGCGTATGATGGGAAATTTGAGAAAACCATAT
CTGGTCACAAGCTGGGAATATCCGATGTAGCCTGGTCGTCAGATTCTAACCTTCTTGTTTCTGCCTCAGA
TGACAAAACCTTGAAGATATGGGACGTGAGCTCGGGCAAGTGTCTGAAAACCCTGAAGGGACACAGTAAT
TATGTCTTTTGCTGCAACTTCAATCCCCAGTCCAACCTTATTGTCTCAGGATCCTTTGACGAAAGCGTGA
GGATATGGGATGTGAAAACAGGGAAGTGCCTCAAGACTTTGCCAGCTCACTCGGATCCAGTCTCGGCCGT
TCATTTTAATCGTGATGGATCCTTGATAGTTTCAAGTAGCTATGATGGTCTCTGTCGCATCTGGGACACC
GCCTCGGGCCAGTGCCTGAAGACGCTCATCGATGACGACAACCCCCCCGTGTCTTTTGTGAAGTTCTCCC
CGAACGGCAAATACATCCTGGCCGCCACGCTGGACAACACTCTGAAGCTCTGGGACTACAGCAAGGGGAA
GTGCCTGAAGACGTACACTGGCCACAAGAATGAGAAATACTGCATATTTGCCAATTTCTCTGTTACT
