[The description below was written by a language model from this plasmid's Addgene catalogue record.]
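Description:
WDR5 (2H9N) is a bacterial expression plasmid built on the pET28a-LIC backbone, a ligation-independent-cloning derivative of pET28a from a structural genomics consortium. It carries a human WDR5 (WD repeat domain 5) coding fragment of about 1 kb, designated WDR5_01, in a backbone listed at roughly 7.3 kb without the insert. The plasmid is maintained in E. coli under kanamycin selection and is recorded as low copy. DH5alpha is the listed propagation strain, which serves for plasmid maintenance rather than protein production.

The insert is fused to an N-terminal His tag, which allows the recombinant protein to be purified by immobilised metal affinity chromatography. No feature table is provided, so the promoter is not explicitly stated. However, the T7 and T7-terminator sequencing primers are consistent with the usual pET arrangement, in which the open reading frame sits between a T7 promoter and T7 terminator and is expressed in a host that supplies T7 RNA polymerase.

The stated purpose is bacterial expression for structure determination, and the construct is linked to the protein structure entry 2H9N. The record cautions that the insert may not be the full open reading frame, as is common for crystallography constructs trimmed to a well-behaved domain, so the exact residue boundaries should be checked rather than assumed. Although the backbone is a LIC vector, the cloning method is recorded as restriction enzyme. Typical use is production of purified WDR5 protein for crystallography and for related biochemical or binding studies.
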