Addgene plasmid #25229: WDR5 (2H9N)
Purpose: Bacterial expression for structure determination; may not be full ORF
Depositing lab: Cheryl Arrowsmith. Depositing organization: University of Toronto.
Backbone
  Vector backbone: pET28a-LIC
  Backbone manufacturer: SGC
  Backbone size w/o insert (bp): 7328
  Vector type: Bacterial Expression
Growth in bacteria
  Bacterial resistance: Kanamycin, 50 μg/mL
  Growth temperature: 37°C
  Growth strain: DH5alpha
  Copy number: Low Copy
Gene/Insert
  Gene/Insert name: WDR5_01 (alt names: PDB: 2H9N; WD repeat domain 5; WDR5)
  Species: H. sapiens (human)
  Insert size (bp): 1002
  Entrez Gene: WDR5 (a.k.a. BIG-3, BIG3, CFAP89, SWD3)
  Tag / fusion protein: His (N terminal on insert)
  Cloning method: Restriction Enzyme
  Sequencing primers: 5′ T7; 3′ T7-term
Terms and licenses: Academic/Nonprofit Terms; Industry Terms: Not Available to Industry
Depositor comments: PDB: 2H9N. http://www.thesgc.org/structures/2H9N/
How to cite: WDR5 (2H9N) was a gift from Cheryl Arrowsmith (Addgene plasmid # 25229 ; http://n2t.net/addgene:25229 ; RRID:Addgene_25229)
